>Addgene plasmid #38168 | pSB4A5 JQ929581 | depositor partial sequence | sequence record 48269 | Insert sequence
GAATTCGCGGCCGCTTCTAGAGTTATCAACGATGTCCTAATTTCGACGGAAGGTCACAATAACGGGCTAC
GGCTACTTCATGTTGTTCAACGTAGGTTTCTTTATCAGCTTCTTTAATACGTTCTAAGCGACGATCAACA
TAGTATACTCCAGGCATTTTAAGGTTTTTAGCGGGTTTTTTGGAACGATAGGTTGTTTTCAGGTTGCAGA
TTAAATGACCGCCTCCAACTAATTTCAGTGCCATGTCTGCGCGTCCTTCTAAGCCACCGTCCGCAGGATA
TAAGGTTTCTGTTGATGCTTCCCAACCAAGAGTTTTTTTTTGCATTACGGGTCCGTTACTCGGGAAATTT
ACGCCACGGATTTTAACATTGTAAATCAGACAGCCATCTTGTAAACTCGTATCTTGAGTTGCTGTAAGTA
CACCGCCATCTTCATAAGTTGTTACACGTTCCCAGGTAAAGCCTTCAGGAAAGGACTGTTTAAAAAAGTC
AGGAATGCCTTGGGTGTGATTGATAAAAGTTTTAGACCCGTACATAAAGCTCGTTGCGAGAATGTCAAAC
GCAAAGGGCAGGGGTCCACCTTCAACTGCTTTGATGCGCATTGTTTGTGTGCCTTCATATGGTTTACCTT
CACCTTCGGATGTGCATTTGAAATGATGATTGTTGACAGTACCTTCCATATATAATTTCATGTGCATATT
TTCTTTAATTAATTCTGACATTAATATATACCTCTTAATTTTTACTAGTCGGCCGGCTTGTCGACGACGG
CGGTCTCCGTCGTCAGGATCATCCGGGCCCCTCCTGAGGTGCCACCCGTGCGGCACGTTGAAGCCGATTA
GTACAATAGATTTTCTTTTGGGTATAGCGTCGTGGACAGTCATTCATCTTTCTGCCCCTCCAAAAGCAAA
AACCCGCCGAAGCGGGTTTTTACGTAAATCAGGTGAAACTGACCGATAAGCCGGTTATTCAACCCCAAAG
GTCTACTACCGTGCTAACGCTCGCTAAGGCCCGGTCCGGAAGCACGCCGTCGCTCTCGCGCCTATACAGT
TGTCACTTGACAGCTAGCTCAGTCCTAGGTATAATGCTAGCAGATGGTTAGTGTGCGTATCTGATACTTT
TATGTCTGTCCTACAACTCCAAGCGTACAGTTCAGGCCAACACCCTAGCTTTGAGAAAGTCGCGTCAGTA
AATGTCGTTTCCCTAAAGCTTACAATTTACCTCCTCGCTATTGGGTTTGTACCGTACACCACTGAGACCG
CGGTGGTTGACCAGACAAACCACGATACTAGAGAAAAGATCTTTTAAGAAGGAGATATACATATGCGTAA
AGGCGAAGAGCTGTTCACTGGTGTCGTCCCTATTCTGGTGGAACTGGATGGTGATGTCAACGGTCATAAG
TTTTCCGTGCGTGGCGAGGGTGAAGGTGACGCAACTAATGGTAAACTGACGCTGAAGTTCATCTGTACTA
CTGGTAAACTGCCGGTACCTTGGCCGACTCTGGTAACGACGCTGACTTATGGTGTTCAGTGCTTTGCTCG
TTATCCGGACCATATGAAGCAGCATGACTTCTTCAAGTCCGCCATGCCGGAAGGCTATGTGCAGGAACGC
ACGATTTCCTTTAAGGATGACGGCACGTACAAAACGCGTGCGGAAGTGAAATTTGAAGGCGATACCCTGG
TAAACCGCATTGAGCTGAAAGGCATTGACTTTAAAGAAGACGGCAATATCCTGGGCCATAAGCTGGAATA
CAATTTTAACAGCCACAATGTTTACATCACCGCCGATAAACAAAAAAATGGCATTAAAGCGAATTTTAAA
ATTCGCCACAACGTGGAGGATGGCAGCGTGCAGCTGGCTGATCACTACCAGCAAAACACTCCAATCGGTG
ATGGTCCTGTTCTGCTGCCAGACAATCACTATCTGAGCACGCAAAGCGTTCTGTCTAAAGATCCGAACGA
GAAACGCGATCATATGGTTCTGCTGGAGTTCGTAACCGCAGCGGGCATCGCGCATGGTATGGATGAACTG
TACAGATGATGATACTAGAGCCAGGCATCAAATAAAACGAAAGGCTCAGTCGAAAGACTGGGCCTTTCGT
TTTATCTGTTGTTTGTCGGTGAACGCTCTCTACTAGAGTCACACTGGCTCACCTTCGGGTGGGCCTTTCT
GCGTTTATATACTAGTAGCGGCCGCTGCAG
