>Addgene plasmid #38168 | pSB4A5 JQ929581 | addgene partial sequence | sequence record 72355 | pBR322ori-fwd
GCGTCGATTTTTGTGATGCTCGTCAGGGGGGCGGAGCCTATGGAAAAACGCCAGCAACGCGGCCTTTTTA
CGGTTCCTGGCCTTTTGCTGGCCTTTTGCTCACATGTTCTTTCCTGCGTTATCCCCTGATTCTGTGGATA
ACCGTATTACCGCCTTTGAGTGAGCTGATACCGCTCGCCGCAGCCGAACGACCGAGCGCAGCGAGTCAGT
GAGCGAGGAAGCGGAAGAGCGCCTGATGCGGTATTTTCTCCTTACGCATCTGTGCGGTATTTCACACCGC
AATGGTGCACTCTCAGTACAATCTGCTCTGATGCCGCATAGTTAAGCCAGTATACACTCCGCTATCGCTA
CGTGACTGGGTCATGGCTGCGCCCCGACACCCGCCAACACCCGCTGACGCGCCCTGACGGGCTTGTCTGC
TCCCGGCATCCGCTTACAGACAAGCTGTGACCGTCTCCGGGAGCTGCATGTGTCAGAGGTTTTCACCGTC
ATCACCGAAACGCGCGAGGCAGCTGCGGTAAAGCTCATCAAC
