>Addgene plasmid #38168 | pSB4A5 JQ929581 | addgene partial sequence | sequence record 72357 | amp-F 5'-AAGCCCTCCCGTATCGTAGT-3'
ACTATGGACGAACGTAATCGCCAGATCGCTGAGATAGGTGCCTCCCTGATTAAGCATTGGTAATAATACT
AGCTCCGGCAAAAAAACGGGCAAGGTGTCACCACCCTGCCCTTTTTCTTTAAAACCGAAAAGATTACTTC
GCGTTTGCCACCTGACGTCTAAGAAAAGGAATATTCAGCAATTTGCCCGTGCCGAAGAAAGGCCCACCCG
TGAAGGTGAGCCAGTGAGTTGATTGCTACGTAATTAGTTAGTTAGCCCTTAGTGACTCGAATTCGCGGCC
GCTTCTAGAGTTATCAACGATGTCCTAATTTCGACGGAAGGTCACAATAACGGGCTACGGCTACTTCATG
TTGTTCAACGTAGGTTTCTTTATCAGCTTCTTTAATACGTTCTAAGCGACGATCAACATAGTATACTCCA
GGCATTTTAAGGTTTTTAGCGGGTTTTTTGGAACGATAGGTTGTTTTCAGGTTGCAGATTAAATGACCGC
CTCCAACTAATTTCAGTGCCATGTCTGCGCGTCCTTCTAAGCCACCGTCCGCAGGATATAAGGTTTCTGT
TGATGCTTCCCAACCAAGAGTTTTTTTTTGCATTACGGGTCCGTTACTCGGGAAATTTACGCCACGGATT
TTAACATTGTAAATCAGACAGCCATCTTGTAAACTCGTATCTTGAGTTGCTGTAAGTACACCGCCATCTT
CATAAGTTGTTACACGTTCCCAGGTAAAGCCTTCAGGAAAGGACTGTTTAAAAAAGTCAGGAATGCCTTG
GGTGTGATTGATAAAAGTTTTAGACCCGTACATAAAGCTCGTTGCGAGAATGTCAAACGCAAAGGGCAGG
GGTCCACCTTCAACTGCTTTGATG
