>Addgene plasmid #38168 | pSB4A5 JQ929581 | addgene partial sequence | sequence record 93910 | BB/S/F-suffix 5'-CTGCAGCGGCCGCTACTAGT-3'
GTCTTTCGACTGAGCCTTTCGTTTTATTTGATGCCTGGCTCTAGTATCATCATCTGTACAGTTCATCCAT
ACCATGCGCGATGCCCGCTGCGGTTACGAACTCCAGCAGAACCATATGATCGCGTTTCTCGTTCGGATCT
TTAGACAGAACGCTTTGCGTGCTCAGATAGTGATTGTCTGGCAGCAGAACAGGACCATCACCGATTGGAG
TGTTTTGCTGGTAGTGATCAGCCAGCTGCACGCTGCCATCCTCCACGTTGTGGCGAATTTTAAAATTCGC
TTTAATGCCATTTTTTTGTTTATCGGCGGTGATGTAAACATTGTGGCTGTTAAAATTGTATTCCAGCTTA
TGGCCCAGGATATTGCCGTCTTCTTTAAAGTCAATGCCTTTCAGCTCAATGCGGTTTACCAGGGTATCGC
CTTCAAATTTCACTTCCGCACGCGTTTTGTAC
