[The description below was written by a language model from this plasmid's Addgene catalogue record.]
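Description:
pSB4A5 JQ929581 is a low-copy BioBrick cloning vector built on the pSB4A5 backbone and propagated in E. coli under ampicillin selection. The record gives no feature table and does not name the replication origin. It carries a synthetic "DNA data register" in its BP state, meaning the invertible element is flanked by attB and attP recombination sites; a companion LR state, with attL and attR sites, is described in the depositor's notes.

The core of the register is a constitutive promoter (BBa_J23119) bracketed by the two attachment sites placed in opposite orientation, so that recombination between them inverts the intervening DNA rather than excising it. Two synthetic fluorescent reporter genes sit on either side of this invertible segment: superfolder GFP on one side and the red protein mKate2 on the other, each translated from a strong, previously characterised ribosome binding site. The direction in which the promoter points therefore determines which reporter is transcribed. An Rrnp T1 terminator (BBa_J61048) is included in reverse orientation upstream of the promoter and flips together with it, blocking read-through transcription in the opposite direction so that only one fluorescent protein is visibly expressed in each state. The record does not say which colour corresponds to the BP state.

The recombinase and any directionality factor needed to flip the register are not listed as inserts here and are presumably supplied separately. The associated work concerns rewritable digital data storage in living cells through engineered control of recombination directionality, with this plasmid serving as the fluorescence-readable one-bit storage element.
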