Addgene plasmid #38168: pSB4A5 JQ929581
Depositing lab: Drew Endy. Depositing organization: Stanford University. Publication: Rewritable digital data storage in live cells via engineered control of recombination directionality. Bonnet J, Subsoontorn P, Endy D. Proc Natl Acad Sci U S A. 2012 Jun 5;109(23):8884-9. Epub 2012 May 21. 10.1073/pnas.1202344109 PubMed 22615351.
Backbone
  Vector backbone: pSB4A5
  Backbone size w/o insert (bp): 4485
  Vector type: Synthetic Biology ; BioBrick cloning vector
Growth in bacteria
  Bacterial resistance: Ampicillin, 100 μg/mL
  Growth temperature: 37°C
  Growth strain: DH5alpha
  Copy number: Low Copy
Gene/Insert 1
  Gene/Insert name: mKate2
  Species: Synthetic
  Insert size (bp): 850
Gene/Insert 2
  Gene/Insert name: Superfolder GFP
  Species: Synthetic
  Insert size (bp): 812
  Cloning method: Unknown
  Sequencing primers: 5′ ccdB-Fwd; 3′ EGFP-C
Terms and licenses: Academic/Nonprofit Terms; Industry Terms: Not Available to Industry
Depositor comments: This construct has attB and attP sites (BP). The DNA data register in BP and LR states consist of a constitutive promoter (BBa_J23119) flanked by BP or LR recombination sites positioned in opposite orientation, resulting in DNA inversion when recombined (Figs 1 & 2 and Figs S1E and S1F). A Rrnp T1 terminator (BBa_J61048) was added in reverse orientation upstream of the promoter to prevent transcriptional read-through in the opposite orientation, so that in each state, only one fluorescent protein is visibly expressed. On each side of the recombination target, we cloned superfolder GFP and mKate2 under translational control of measured strong RBSs (BIOFAB pilot C-dog project http://biofab.org/data)
How to cite: pSB4A5 JQ929581 was a gift from Drew Endy (Addgene plasmid # 38168 ; http://n2t.net/addgene:38168 ; RRID:Addgene_38168)
